>Addgene plasmid #229893 | AiP12570 - pAAV-AiE0128h_3xC2-minBG-SYFP2-WPRE3-BGHpA (Alias: CN2570) | addgene full sequence | sequence record 460613 | Addgene NGS Result
CCTGCAGGCAGCTGCGCGCTCGCTCGCTCACTGAGGCCGCCCGGGCGTCGGGCGACCTTTGGTCGCCCGG
CCTCAGTGAGCGAGCGAGCGCGCAGAGAGGGAGTGGCCAACTCCATCACTAGGGGTTCCTGCGGCCGCAC
GCGTCTAGTATCATGAGGAGGATCTCAAAGCAGGGAAGGGAAGCCAGCTGAGGGACCCCTGAGAGGAGAT
CAGGGGATAAATACTTTGCAACAGAATCCCCATGGGAAACATGACAAAATTAGTAACAGGAATGGAGCCT
CCCTCAGAGGATACATGAATCGTTGAGTTGAAAATAACCACAAGGTCATCAAATCCAGCTGCCACCAACT
GCCTGAATATTTTCAACAAATTTTTGAACAAGCAGTCCTCCAGCCTCCTCCAGCTGCATCCAGCAGCTCA
GTGCTCCACCTGACAGCCTCTTCTGATAGCGTGAAGGCTCAGAAAGCCCCTGTGGGGCCCAGCACATCCT
GGGGCAGGCCTCTAGTGGGCAGAGGGCAGCATACTGGGGTCTGGATCTAACACACTCCTCCATCCAGGTG
GTATATTTATAGCTAGTATCATGAGGAGGATCTCAAAGCAGGGAAGGGAAGCCAGCTGAGGGACCCCTGA
GAGGAGATCAGGGGATAAATACTTTGCAACAGAATCCCCATGGGAAACATGACAAAATTAGTAACAGGAA
TGGAGCCTCCCTCAGAGGATACATGAATCGTTGAGTTGAAAATAACCACAAGGTCATCAAATCCAGCTGC
CACCAACTGCCTGAATATTTTCAACAAATTTTTGAACAAGCAGTCCTCCAGCCTCCTCCAGCTGCATCCA
GCAGCTCAGTGCTCCACCTGACAGCCTCTTCTGATAGCGTGAAGGCTCAGAAAGCCCCTGTGGGGCCCAG
CACATCCTGGGGCAGGCCTCTAGTGGGCAGAGGGCAGCATACTGGGGTCTGGATCTAACACACTCCTCCA
TCCAGGTGGTATATTTATAGCTAGTATCATGAGGAGGATCTCAAAGCAGGGAAGGGAAGCCAGCTGAGGG
ACCCCTGAGAGGAGATCAGGGGATAAATACTTTGCAACAGAATCCCCATGGGAAACATGACAAAATTAGT
AACAGGAATGGAGCCTCCCTCAGAGGATACATGAATCGTTGAGTTGAAAATAACCACAAGGTCATCAAAT
CCAGCTGCCACCAACTGCCTGAATATTTTCAACAAATTTTTGAACAAGCAGTCCTCCAGCCTCCTCCAGC
TGCATCCAGCAGCTCAGTGCTCCACCTGACAGCCTCTTCTGATAGCGTGAAGGCTCAGAAAGCCCCTGTG
GGGCCCAGCACATCCTGGGGCAGGCCTCTAGTGGGCAGAGGGCAGCATACTGGGGTCTGGATCTAACACA
CTCCTCCATCCAGGTGGTATATTTATAGGAGCTCGGGCTGGGCATAAAAGTCAGGGCAGAGCCATCTATT
GCTTACATTTGCTTCTGGGATCCAGATCTTTCGAAGCTAGCGCTACCGGTCGCCACCATGGTGAGCAAGG
GCGAGGAGCTGTTCACCGGGGTGGTGCCCATCCTGGTCGAGCTGGACGGCGACGTAAACGGCCACAAGTT
CAGCGTGTCCGGCGAGGGCGAGGGCGATGCCACCTACGGCAAGCTGACCCTGAAGCTGATCTGCACCACC
GGCAAGCTGCCCGTGCCCTGGCCCACCCTCGTGACCACCCTGGGCTACGGCGTGCAGTGCTTCGCCCGCT
ACCCCGACCACATGAAGCAGCACGACTTCTTCAAGTCCGCCATGCCCGAAGGCTACGTCCAGGAGCGCAC
CATCTTCTTCAAGGACGACGGCAACTACAAGACCCGCGCCGAGGTGAAGTTCGAGGGCGACACCCTGGTG
AACCGCATCGAGCTGAAGGGCATCGACTTCAAGGAGGACGGCAACATCCTGGGGCACAAGCTGGAGTACA
ACTACAACAGCCACAACGTCTATATCACCGCCGACAAGCAGAAGAACGGCATCAAGGCCAACTTCAAGAT
CCGCCACAACATCGAGGACGGCGGCGTGCAGCTCGCCGACCACTACCAGCAGAACACCCCCATCGGCGAC
GGCCCCGTGCTGCTGCCCGACAACCACTACCTGAGCTACCAGTCCAAGCTGAGCAAAGACCCCAACGAGA
AGCGCGATCACATGGTCCTGCTGGAGTTCGTGACCGCCGCCGGGATCACTCTCGGCATGGACGAGCTGTA
CAAGTAAGTCGACGGCGCGCCGCGGCCGCGAATTCGATATCATAATCAACCTCTGGATTACAAAATTTGT
GAAAGATTGACTGGTATTCTTAACTATGTTGCTCCTTTTACGCTATGTGGATACGCTGCTTTAATGCCTT
TGTATCATGCTATTGCTTCCCGTATGGCTTTCATTTTCTCCTCCTTGTATAAATCCTGGTTAGTTCTTGC
CACGGCGGAACTCATCGCCGCCTGCCTTGCCCGCTGCTGGACAGGGGCTCGGCTGTTGGGCACTGACAAT
TCCGTGGCTCGAGAGATCTTCGACTGTGCCTTCTAGTTGCCAGCCATCTGTTGTTTGCCCCTCCCCCGTG
CCTTCCTTGACCCTGGAAGGTGCCACTCCCACTGTCCTTTCCTAATAAAATGAGGAAATTGCATCGCATT
GTCTGAGTAGGTGTCATTCTATTCTGGGGGGTGGGGTGGGGCAGGACAGCAAGGGGGAGGATTGGGAAGA
CAATAGCAGGCATGAGATCTCACGTGCGGACCGAGCGGCCGCAGGAACCCCTAGTGATGGAGTTGGCCAC
TCCCTCTCTGCGCGCTCGCTCGCTCACTGAGGCCGGGCGACCAAAGGTCGCCCGACGCCCGGGCTTTGCC
CGGGCGGCCTCAGTGAGCGAGCGAGCGCGCAGCTGCCTGCAGGGGCGCCTGATGCGGTATTTTCTCCTTA
CGCATCTGTGCGGTATTTCACACCGCATA
[95 nt withheld, positions 2970-3064]
T
[46 nt withheld, positions 3066-3111]
C
[141 nt withheld, positions 3113-3253]
CCTTTGACGTTGGAGTCCACGTTCTTT
[37 nt withheld, positions 3281-3317]
ACTCTATCTCGGGCTATTCTTTTGATTTATAAGGGATTTTGCCGATTTCGGTCTATTGGTTAAAAAATGA
GCTGATTTAACAAAAATTTAACGCGAATTTTAACAAAATATTAACGTTTACAATTTTATGGTGCACTCTC
AGTACAATCTGCTCTGATGCCGCATAGTTAAGCCAGCCCCGACACCCGCCAACACCCGCTGACGCGCCCT
GACGGGCTTGTCTGCTCCCGGCATCCGCTTACAGACAAGCTGTGACCGTCTCCGGGAGCTGCATGTGTCA
GAGGTTTTCACCGTCATCACCGAAACGCGCGAGACGAAAGGGCCTCGTGATACGCCTATTTTTATAGGTT
AATGTCATGATAATAATGGTTTCTTAGACGTCAGGTGGCACTTTTCGGGGAAATGTGCGCGGAACCCCTA
TTTGTTTATTTTTCTAAATACATTCAAATATGTATCCGCTCATGAGACAATAACCCTGATAAATGCTTCA
ATAATATTGAAAAAGGAAGAGTATGAGTATTCAACATTTCCGTGTCGCCCTTATTCCCTTTTTTGCGGCA
TTTTGCCTTCCTGTTTTTGCTCACCCAGAAACGCTGGTGAAAGTAAAAGATGCTGAAGATCAGTTGGGTG
CACGAGTGGGTTACATCGAACTGGATCTCAACAGCGGTAAGATCCTTGAGAGTTTTCGCCCCGAAGAACG
TTTTCCAATGATGAGCACTTTTAAAGTTCTGCTATGTGGCGCGGTATTATCCCGTATTGACGCCGGGCAA
GAGCAACTCGGTCGCCGCATACACTATTCTCAGAATGACTTGGTTGAGTACTCACCAGTCACAGAAAAGC
ATCTTACGGATGGCATGACAGTAAGAGAATTATGCAGTGCTGCCATAACCATGAGTGATAACACTGCGGC
CAACTTACTTCTGACAACGATCGGAGGACCGAAGGAGCTAACCGCTTTTTTGCACAACATGGGGGATCAT
GTAACTCGCCTTGATCGTTGGGAACCGGAGCTGAATGAAGCCATACCAAACGACGAGCGTGACACCACGA
TGCCTGTAGCAATGGCAACAACGTTGCGCAAACTATTAACTGGCGAACTACTTACTCTAGCTTCCCGGCA
ACAATTAATAGACTGGATGGAGGCGGATAAAGTTGCAGGACCACTTCTGCGCTCGGCCCTTCCGGCTGGC
TGGTTTATTGCTGATAAATCTGGAGCCGGTGAGCGTGGGTCTCGCGGTATCATTGCAGCACTGGGGCCAG
ATGGTAAGCCCTCCCGTATCGTAGTTATCTACACGACGGGGAGTCAGGCAACTATGGATGAACGAAATAG
ACAGATCGCTGAGATAGGTGCCTCACTGATTAAGCATTGGTAACTGTCAGACCAAGTTTACTCATATATA
CTTTAGATTGATTTAAAACTTCATTTTTAATTTAAAAGGATCTAGGTGAAGATCCTTTTTGATAATCTCA
TGACCAAAATCCCTTAACGTGAGTTTTCGTTCCACTGAGCGTCAGACCCCGTAGAAAAGATCAAAGGATC
TTCTTGAGATCCTTTTTTTCTGCGCGTAATCTGCTGCTTGCAAACAAAAAAACCACCGCTACCAGCGGTG
GTTTGTTTGCCGGATCAAGAGCTACCAACTCTTTTTCCGAAGGTAACTGGCTTCAGCAGAGCGCAGATAC
CAAATACTGTTCTTCTAGTGTAGCCGTAGTTAGGCCACCACTTCAAGAACTCTGTAGCACCGCCTACATA
CCTCGCTCTGCTAATCCTGTTACCAGTGGCTGCTGCCAGTGGCGATAAGTCGTGTCTTACCGGGTTGGAC
TCAAGACGATAGTTACCGGATAAGGCGCAGCGGTCGGGCTGAACGGGGGGTTCGTGCACACAGCCCAGCT
TGGAGCGAACGACCTACACCGAACTGAGATACCTACAGCGTGAGCTATGAGAAAGCGCCACGCTTCCCGA
AGGGAGAAAGGCGGACAGGTATCCGGTAAGCGGCAGGGTCGGAACAGGAGAGCGCACGAGGGAGCTTCCA
GGGGGAAACGCCTGGTATCTTTATAGTCCTGTCGGGTTTCGCCACCTCTGACTTGAGCGTCGATTTTTGT
GATGCTCGTCAGGGGGGCGGAGCCTATGGAAAAACGCCAGCAACGCGGCCTTTTTACGGTTCCTGGCCTT
TTGCTGGCCTTTTGCTCACATGT
Features (pLannotate 1.2.2; 14 found; start..end, strand, type, name):
     12..39      +  repeat_region  AAV2 ITR (fragment): inverted terminal repeat of adeno-associated virus serotype 2 inverted
     68..95      +  repeat_region  AAV2 ITR (fragment): inverted terminal repeat of adeno-associated virus serotype 2 inverted
   1528..2244    +  CDS            SYFP2: SYFP2 is a basic (constitutively fluorescent) yellow fluorescent protein published in 2006, derived from Aequorea victoria. It is reported to be a very rapidly-maturing monomer with moderate acid sensitivity.
   2284..2441    +  misc_feature   WPRE (fragment): woodchuck hepatitis virus posttranscriptional regulatory element
   2447..2527    +  misc_feature   WPRE (fragment): woodchuck hepatitis virus posttranscriptional regulatory element
   2544..2655    +  polyA_signal   bGH poly(A) signal: bovine growth hormone polyadenylation signal
   2773..2913    +  repeat_region  AAV2 ITR: inverted terminal repeat of adeno-associated virus serotype 2 inverted
   2918..2969    -  misc_feature   bom (fragment): basis of mobility region from pBR322
   2988..3443    +  rep_origin     f1 ori (sequence partly withheld): f1 bacteriophage origin of replication; arrow indicates direction of (+) strand synthesis
   3444..3493    -  misc_feature   bom (fragment): basis of mobility region from pBR322
   3595..3630    -  CDS            rop (fragment): Rop protein, which maintains plasmids at low copy number; rop
   3725..3829    +  promoter       AmpR promoter: bla
   3830..4690    +  CDS            AmpR: β-lactamase; bla; confers resistance to ampicillin, carbenicillin, and related antibiotics
   4861..5449    +  rep_origin     ori: high-copy-number ColE1/pMB1/pBR322/pUC origin of replication
