[The description below was written by a language model from this plasmid's Addgene catalogue record and pLannotate feature annotations shown in this document.]
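Description:
AiP12570 - pAAV-AiE0128h_3xC2-minBG-SYFP2-WPRE3-BGHpA (alias CN2570) is a 5,510-nt recombinant AAV transfer plasmid from a collection of enhancer AAV vectors built for genetic access to cortical cell types. It is maintained in bacteria through a high-copy ColE1/pUC-type origin and selected with ampicillin via the β-lactamase gene and its own promoter. The backbone also carries an f1 phage origin and small remnants of the pBR322 bom and rop regions. The expression cassette lies between AAV2 inverted terminal repeats, which are the cis elements needed for replication and packaging of the genome into AAV particles. The 3′ ITR is annotated in full, whereas the 5′ ITR is detected only as two short fragments. The record does not show whether this reflects a real truncation or the difficulty of sequencing and annotating these hairpin-forming repeats.

The payload is SYFP2, a fast-maturing monomeric yellow fluorescent protein derived from Aequorea victoria. It is followed by two adjacent WPRE fragments, consistent with the shortened WPRE3 element named in the plasmid title, which enhances transcript stability and expression. A bovine growth hormone polyadenylation signal terminates the cassette. The region upstream of SYFP2 is not annotated in the feature table. Going by the construct name, it holds the AiE0128h_3xC2 enhancer, apparently a triplicated core of the AiE0128h element, joined to a minimal promoter designated minBG, presumably beta-globin. In this arrangement the minimal promoter should give little expression alone, so reporter output depends on enhancer activity. The stated purpose is to drive AAV-mediated transgene expression in specific brain cell types, with the fluorescence labelling the cells in which the enhancer is active. The record does not name the targeted cell population.
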