Addgene plasmid #229893: AiP12570 - pAAV-AiE0128h_3xC2-minBG-SYFP2-WPRE3-BGHpA (Alias: CN2570)
Purpose: AiE0128h_3xC2 is an enhancer sequence, designed to drive AAV-mediated transgene expression in specific brain cell types
Depositing lab: Allen Institute for Brain Science & Jonathan Ting. Depositing organization: Allen Institute. Publication: A suite of enhancer AAVs and transgenic mouse lines for genetic access to cortical cell types. Ben-Simon Y, Hooper M, Narayan S, Daigle TL, Dwivedi D, Way SW, Oster A, Stafford DA, Mich JK, Taormina MJ, Martinez RA, Opitz-Araya X, Roth JR, Alexander JR, Allen S, Amster A, Arbuckle J, Ayala A, Baker PM, Bakken TE, Barcelli T, Barta S, Bendrick J, Bertagnolli D, Bielstein C, Bishwakarma P, Bowlus J, Boyer G, Brouner K, Casian B, Casper T, Chakka AB, Chakrabarty R, Chance RK, Chavan S, Clark M, Colbert K, Collman F, Daniel S, Departee M, DiValentin P, Donadio N, Dotson N, Egdorf T, Fliss T, Gabitto M, Garcia J, Gary A, Gasperini M, Gloe J, Goldy J, Gore BB, Graybuck L, Greisman N, Haeseleer F, Halterman C, Haradon Z, Hastings SD, Helback O, Ho W, Hockemeyer D, Huang C, Huff S, Hunker A, Johansen N, Jones D, Juneau Z, Kalmbach B, Kannan M, Khem S, Kussick E, Kutsal R, Larsen R, Lee C, Lee AY, Leibly M, Lenz GH, Li S, Liang E, Lusk N, Madigan Z, Malloy J, Malone J, McCue R, Melchor J, Mollenkopf T, Moosman S, Morin E, Newman D, Ng L, Ngo K, Omstead V, Otto S, Oyama A, Pena N, Pham T, Phillips E, Pom CA, Potekhina L, Ransford S, Ray PL, Rette D, Reynoldson C, Rimorin C, Rocha D, Ruiz A, Sanchez REA, Sawyer L, Sedeno-Cortes A, Sevigny JP, Shapovalova N, Shepard N, Shulga L, Sigler AR, Siverts L, Soliman S, Somasundaram S, Staats B, Stewart K, Szelenyi E, Tieu M, Trader C, Tran A, van Velthoven CTJ, Walker M, Wang Y, Weed N, Wirthlin M, Wood T, Wynalda B, Yao Z, Zhou T, Ariza J, Dee N, Reding M, Ronellenfitch K, Mufti S, Sunkin SM, Smith KA, Esposito L, Waters J, Thyagarajan B, Yao S, Lein ES, Zeng H, Levi BP, Ngai J, Ting JT, Tasic B. Cell. 2025 May 16:S0092-8674(25)00513-6. doi: 10.1016/j.cell.2025.05.002. PubMed 40403729.
Backbone
  Vector backbone: rAAV
  Vector type: AAV
Growth in bacteria
  Bacterial resistance: Ampicillin, 100 μg/mL
  Growth temperature: 30°C
  Growth strain: NEB Stable
  Copy number: High Copy
Gene/Insert
  Gene/Insert name: SYFP2
  Species: Synthetic
  Cloning method: Restriction Enzyme; 5′ cloning site Unknown (unknown if destroyed); 3′ cloning site Unknown (unknown if destroyed)
Terms and licenses: Academic/Nonprofit Terms; Industry Terms: Not Available to Industry
Depositor comments: Allen Institute plasmid alias: CN2570
How to cite: AiP12570 - pAAV-AiE0128h_3xC2-minBG-SYFP2-WPRE3-BGHpA (Alias: CN2570) was a gift from Allen Institute for Brain Science & Jonathan Ting (Addgene plasmid # 229893 ; http://n2t.net/addgene:229893 ; RRID:Addgene_229893)
